Addgene plasmid #123105: pCMV 3xFLAG-GABARAPL2 G116
Purpose: Expresses 3xFLAG-GABARAPL2 G116 in mammalian cells.
Depositing lab: Robin Ketteler. Publication: Redundancy of human ATG4 protease isoforms in autophagy and LC3/GABARAP processing revealed in cells. Agrotis A, Pengo N, Burden JJ, Ketteler R. Autophagy. 2019 Jan 21. doi: 10.1080/15548627.2019.1569925. PubMed 30661429.
Backbone
  Vector backbone: pCMV-tripleFLAG-Gateway
  Backbone size w/o insert (bp): 4711
  Vector type: Mammalian Expression
Growth in bacteria
  Bacterial resistance: Ampicillin, 100 μg/mL
  Growth temperature: 37°C
  Growth strain: DH5alpha
  Copy number: High Copy
Gene/Insert
  Gene/Insert name: Gamma-aminobutyric acid receptor-associated protein-like 2
  Species: H. sapiens (human)
  Mutation: Deleted amino acid 117. Stop codon after G116
  GenBank ID: NM_007285.6
  Entrez Gene: GABARAPL2 (a.k.a. ATG8, ATG8C, GATE-16, GATE16, GEF-2, GEF2)
  Promoter: CMV
  Tag / fusion protein: 3xFLAG (N terminal on backbone)
  Cloning method: Gateway Cloning
  Sequencing primers: 5′ CMVF_pCDNA3; 3′ hGH-PA-R
Terms and licenses: Academic/Nonprofit Terms; Industry Terms: Not Available to Industry
How to cite: pCMV 3xFLAG-GABARAPL2 G116 was a gift from Robin Ketteler (Addgene plasmid # 123105 ; http://n2t.net/addgene:123105 ; RRID:Addgene_123105)
