[The description below was written by a language model from this plasmid's Addgene catalogue record and pLannotate feature annotations shown in this document.]
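Description:
pCMV 3xFLAG-GABARAPL2 G116 is a mammalian expression plasmid built on the pCMV-tripleFLAG-Gateway backbone, into which the human GABARAPL2 (GATE-16) coding sequence was introduced by Gateway recombination. It is propagated in E. coli as a high-copy plasmid through a ColE1/pUC-type origin and selected with ampicillin via the β-lactamase gene. An f1 phage origin is also present, along with leftover cloning-vector elements (lacZα and lacI fragments, lac promoter/operator, a T7 promoter) that play no role in expression of the insert. An SV40 enhancer/early promoter region lies downstream of the expression cassette, but the feature table shows no mammalian selection marker attached to it, so the construct appears suited to transient transfection.

The expression cassette consists of the human CMV immediate-early enhancer and promoter driving an N-terminal 3xFLAG tag (which includes an enterokinase cleavage site). This is followed by the attB1 site, the GABARAPL2 open reading frame, attB2 and the human growth hormone polyadenylation signal. The attB1 sequence therefore lies between the tag and the protein as a short linker. The insert carries a deletion of residue 117, with a stop codon placed directly after glycine 116. For ATG8-family proteins, ATG4 proteases normally remove the C-terminal residue(s) to expose this glycine for lipid conjugation, so this truncation encodes a pre-processed form that should not need ATG4 priming. In line with the associated study on ATG4 isoform redundancy and LC3/GABARAP processing, the plasmid is used to express a FLAG-detectable, already primed GABARAPL2 in mammalian cells for autophagy experiments.
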