Features (pLannotate 1.2.2; 19 found; start..end, strand, type, name):
     21..609     -  rep_origin     ori: high-copy-number ColE1/pMB1/pBR322/pUC origin of replication
    780..1640    -  CDS            AmpR: β-lactamase; bla; confers resistance to ampicillin, carbenicillin, and related antibiotics
   1641..1745    -  promoter       AmpR promoter: bla
   1772..2200    +  rep_origin     f1 ori (sequence partly withheld): f1 bacteriophage origin of replication; arrow indicates direction of (+) strand synthesis
   2231..2385    -  CDS            lacZα (fragment): LacZα fragment of β-galactosidase; lacZ fragment
   2545..2924    +  enhancer       CMV enhancer: human cytomegalovirus immediate early enhancer
   2926..3125    +  promoter       CMV promoter: human cytomegalovirus (CMV) immediate early promoter
   3165..3230    +  CDS            3xFLAG: three tandem FLAG® epitope tags, followed by an enterokinase cleavage site
   3234..3258    +  protein_bind   attB1: mutant version of attB; recombination site for the Gateway® BP reaction BP Clonase™
   3261..3608    +  CDS            GABARAPL2: GBRL2_BOVIN - Also known as GEF2. Experimental evidence at protein level: Swiss-Prot protein existence level 1. Ubiquitin-like modifier involved in intra-Golgi traffic (PubMed:10747018). Modulates intra-Golgi transport through coupling between NSF activity and SNAREs activation (PubMed:10747018). It first stimulates the ATPase activity of NSF which in turn stimulates the association with GOSR1 (PubMed:10747018). Involved in autophagy (By similarity). Plays a role in mitophagy which contributes to regulate mitochondrial quantity and quality by eliminating the mitochondria to a basal level to fu
   3613..3637    -  protein_bind   attB2: mutant version of attB; recombination site for the Gateway® BP reaction BP Clonase™
   3655..4277    +  polyA_signal   hGH poly(A) signal: human growth hormone polyadenylation signal
   4306..4635    +  promoter       SV40 promoter: SV40 enhancer and early promoter
   4678..4696    -  promoter       T7 promoter: promoter for bacteriophage T7 RNA polymerase
   4734..4750    -  protein_bind   lac operator: The lac repressor binds to the lac operator to inhibit transcription in E. coli. This inhibition can be relieved by adding lactose or isopropyl-β-D-thiogalactopyranoside (IPTG). lac repressor encoded by lacI
   4758..4788    -  promoter       lac promoter: promoter for the E. coli lac operon
   4803..4824    -  protein_bind   CAP binding site: CAP binding activates transcription in the presence of cAMP. E. coli catabolite activator protein
   4837..4929    -  CDS            lacI (fragment): lac repressor; lacI; The lac repressor binds to the lac operator to inhibit transcription in E. coli. This inhibition can be relieved by adding lactose or isopropyl-β-D-thiogalactopyranoside (IPTG).
   4931..5064    -  rep_origin     RSF ori (fragment): Plasmids containing the RSF 1030 origin of replication can be propagated in E. coli cells that contain additional plasmids with compatible origins.
>Addgene plasmid #123105 | pCMV 3xFLAG-GABARAPL2 G116 | addgene full sequence | sequence record 244003 | Addgene NGS Result
AAGGCCGCGTTGCTGGCGTTTTTCCATAGGCTCCGCCCCCCTGACGAGCATCACAAAAATCGACGCTCAA
GTCAGAGGTGGCGAAACCCGACAGGACTATAAAGATACCAGGCGTTTCCCCCTGGAAGCTCCCTCGTGCG
CTCTCCTGTTCCGACCCTGCCGCTTACCGGATACCTGTCCGCCTTTCTCCCTTCGGGAAGCGTGGCGCTT
TCTCATAGCTCACGCTGTAGGTATCTCAGTTCGGTGTAGGTCGTTCGCTCCAAGCTGGGCTGTGTGCACG
AACCCCCCGTTCAGCCCGACCGCTGCGCCTTATCCGGTAACTATCGTCTTGAGTCCAACCCGGTAAGACA
CGACTTATCGCCACTGGCAGCAGCCACTGGTAACAGGATTAGCAGAGCGAGGTATGTAGGCGGTGCTACA
GAGTTCTTGAAGTGGTGGCCTAACTACGGCTACACTAGAAGAACAGTATTTGGTATCTGCGCTCTGCTGA
AGCCAGTTACCTTCGGAAAAAGAGTTGGTAGCTCTTGATCCGGCAAACAAACCACCGCTGGTAGCGGTGG
TTTTTTTGTTTGCAAGCAGCAGATTACGCGCAGAAAAAAAGGATCTCAAGAAGATCCTTTGATCTTTTCT
ACGGGGTCTGACGCTCAGTGGAACGAAAACTCACGTTAAGGGATTTTGGTCATGAGATTATCAAAAAGGA
TCTTCACCTAGATCCTTTTAAATTAAAAATGAAGTTTTAAATCAATCTAAAGTATATATGAGTAAACTTG
GTCTGACAGTTACCAATGCTTAATCAGTGAGGCACCTATCTCAGCGATCTGTCTATTTCGTTCATCCATA
GTTGCCTGACTCCCCGTCGTGTAGATAACTACGATACGGGAGGGCTTACCATCTGGCCCCAGTGCTGCAA
TGATACCGCGAGACCCACGCTCACCGGCTCCAGATTTATCAGCAATAAACCAGCCAGCCGGAAGGGCCGA
GCGCAGAAGTGGTCCTGCAACTTTATCCGCCTCCATCCAGTCTATTAATTGTTGCCGGGAAGCTAGAGTA
AGTAGTTCGCCAGTTAATAGTTTGCGCAACGTTGTTGCCATTGCTACAGGCATCGTGGTGTCACGCTCGT
CGTTTGGTATGGCTTCATTCAGCTCCGGTTCCCAACGATCAAGGCGAGTTACATGATCCCCCATGTTGTG
CAAAAAAGCGGTTAGCTCCTTCGGTCCTCCGATCGTTGTCAGAAGTAAGTTGGCCGCAGTGTTATCACTC
ATGGTTATGGCAGCACTGCATAATTCTCTTACTGTCATGCCATCCGTAAGATGCTTTTCTGTGACTGGTG
AGTACTCAACCAAGTCATTCTGAGAATAGTGTATGCGGCGACCGAGTTGCTCTTGCCCGGCGTCAATACG
GGATAATACCGCGCCACATAGCAGAACTTTAAAAGTGCTCATCATTGGAAAACGTTCTTCGGGGCGAAAA
CTCTCAAGGATCTTACCGCTGTTGAGATCCAGTTCGATGTAACCCACTCGTGCACCCAACTGATCTTCAG
CATCTTTTACTTTCACCAGCGTTTCTGGGTGAGCAAAAACAGGAAGGCAAAATGCCGCAAAAAAGGGAAT
AAGGGCGACACGGAAATGTTGAATACTCATACTCTTCCTTTTTCAATATTATTGAAGCATTTATCAGGGT
TATTGTCTCATGAGCGGATACATATTTGAATGTATTTAGAAAAATAAACAAATAGGGGTTCCGCGCACAT
TTCCCCGAAAAGTGCCACCTG
[124 nt withheld, positions 1772-1895]
C
[91 nt withheld, positions 1897-1987]
A
[49 nt withheld, positions 1989-2037]
CCTTTGACGTTGGAGTCCACGTTCTTT
[37 nt withheld, positions 2065-2101]
ACCCTATCTCGGTCTATTCTTTTGATTTATAAGGGATTTTGCCGATTTCGGCCTATTGGTTAAAAAATGA
GCTGATTTAACAAAAATTTAACGCGAATTTTAACAAAATATTAACGCTTACAATTTCCATTCGCCATTCA
GGCTGCGCAACTGTTGGGAAGGGCGATCGGTGCGGGCCTCTTCGCTATTACGCCAGCTGGCGAAAGGGGG
ATGTGCTGCAAGGCGATTAAGTTGGGTAACGCCAGGGTTTTCCCAGTCACGACGTTGTAAAACGACGGCC
AGTGCCAAGCTGATCTATACATTGAATCAATATTGGCAATTAGCCATATTAGTCATTGGTTATATAGCAT
AAATCAATATTGGCTATTGGCCATTGCATACGTTGTATCTATATCATAATATGTACATTTATATTGGCTC
ATGTCCAATATGACCGCCATGTTGACATTGATTATTGACTAGTTATTAATAGTAATCAATTACGGGGTCA
TTAGTTCATAGCCCATATATGGAGTTCCGCGTTACATAACTTACGGTAAATGGCCCGCCTGGCTGACCGC
CCAACGACCCCCGCCCATTGACGTCAATAATGACGTATGTTCCCATAGTAACGCCAATAGGGACTTTCCA
TTGACGTCAATGGGTGGAGTATTTACGGTAAACTGCCCACTTGGCAGTACATCAAGTGTATCATATGCCA
AGTCCGCCCCCTATTGACGTCAATGACGGTAAATGGCCCGCCTGGCATTATGCCCAGTACATGACCTTAC
GGGACTTTCCTACTTGGCAGTACATCTACGTATTAGTCATCGCTATTACCATGGTGATGCGGTTTTGGCA
GTACACCAATGGGCGTGGATAGCGGTTTGACTCACGGGGATTTCCAAGTCTCCACCCCATTGACGTCAAT
GGGAGTTTGTTTTGGCACCAAAATCAACGGGACTTTCCAAAATGTCGTAATAACCCCGCCCCGTTGACGC
AAATGGGCGGTAGGCGTGTACGGTGGGAGGTCTATATAAGCAGAGCTCGTTTAGTGAACCGTCAGAATTG
ATCTGGTACCATGGACTACAAAGACCATGACGGTGATTATAAAGATCATGACATCGATTACAAGGATGAC
GATGACAAGCTTACAAGTTTGTACAAAAAAGCAGGCTTAATGAAGTGGATGTTCAAGGAGGACCACTCGC
TGGAACACAGATGCGTGGAGTCCGCGAAGATTCGAGCGAAATATCCCGACAGGGTTCCGGTGATTGTGGA
AAAGGTCTCAGGCTCTCAGATTGTTGACATTGACAAACGGAAGTACTTGGTTCCATCTGATATCACTGTG
GCTCAGTTCATGTGGATCATCAGGAAAAGGATCCAGCTTCCTTCTGAAAAGGCGATCTTCCTGTTTGTGG
ATAAGACAGTCCCACAGTCCAGCCTAACTATGGGACAGCTTTACGAGAAGGAAAAAGATGAAGATGGATT
CTTATATGTGGCCTACAGCGGAGAGAACACTTTTGGCTAATACCCAGCTTTCTTGTACAAAGTGGTGTGA
TCTAGAGGATCCCGGGTGGCATCCCTGTGACCCCTCCCCAGTGCCTCTCCTGGCCCTGGAAGTTGCCACT
CCAGTGCCCACCAGCCTTGTCCTAATAAAATTAAGTTGCATCATTTTGTCTGACTAGGTGTCCTTCTATA
ATATTATGGGGTGGAGGGGGGTGGTATGGAGCAAGGGGCAAGTTGGGAAGACAACCTGTAGGGCCTGCGG
GGTCTATTGGGAACCAAGCTGGAGTGCAGTGGCACAATCTTGGCTCACTGCAATCTCCGCCTCCTGGGTT
CAAGCGATTCTCCTGCCTCAGCCTCCCGAGTTGTTGGGATTCCAGGCATGCATGACCAGGCTCAGCTAAT
TTTTGTTTTTTTGGTAGAGACGGGGTTTCACCATATTGGCCAGGCTGGTCTCCAACTCCTAATCTCAGGT
GATCTACCCACCTTGGCCTCCCAAATTGCTGGGATTACAGGCGTGAACCACTGCTCCCTTCCCTGTCCTT
CTGATTTTAAAATAACTATACCAGCAGGAGGACGTCCAGACACAGCATAGGCTACCTGGCCATGCCCAAC
CGGTGGGACATTTGAGTTGCTTGCTTGGCACTGTCCTCTCATGCGTTGGGTCCACTCAGTAGATGCCTGT
TGAATTGGGTACGCGGCCAGCTTGGCTGTGGAATGTGTGTCAGTTAGGGTGTGGAAAGTCCCCAGGCTCC
CCAGCAGGCAGAAGTATGCAAAGCATGCATCTCAATTAGTCAGCAACCAGGTGTGGAAAGTCCCCAGGCT
CCCCAGCAGGCAGAAGTATGCAAAGCATGCATCTCAATTAGTCAGCAACCATAGTCCCGCCCCTAACTCC
GCCCATCCCGCCCCTAACTCCGCCCAGTTCCGCCCATTCTCCGCCCCATGGCTGACTAATTTTTTTTATT
TATGCAGAGGCCGAGGCCGCCTCGGCCTCTGAGCTATTCCAGAAGTAGTGAGGAGGCTTTTTTGGAGGCC
TAGGCTTTTGCAAAAAGCTCCTCGATCGAGGAACTGAAAAACCAGAAAGTTAATTCCCTATAGTGAGTCG
TATTAAATTCGTAATCATGTCATAGCTGTTTCCTGTGTGAAATTGTTATCCGCTCACAATTCCACACAAC
ATACGAGCCGGAAGCATAAAGTGTAAAGCCTGGGGTGCCTAATGAGCGAGCTAACTCACATTAATTGCGT
TGCGCTCACTGCCCGCTTTCCAGTCGGGAAACCTGTCGTGCCAGCTGCATTAATGAATCGGCCAACGCGC
GGGGAGAGGCGGTTTGCGTATTGGGCGCTCTTCCGCTTCCTCGCTCACTGACTCGCTGCGCTCGGTCGTT
CGGCTGCGGCGAGCGGTATCAGCTCACTCAAAGGCGGTAATACGGTTATCCACAGAATCAGGGGATAACG
CAGGAAAGAACATGTGAGCAAAAGGCCAGCAAAAGGCCAGGAACCGTAAA
